>Addgene plasmid #185664 | medSIIN | addgene full sequence | sequence record 367404 | Addgene NGS Result
ACGCCAATAGGGACTTTCCATTGACGTCAATGGGTGGAGTATTTACGGTAAACTGCCCACTTGGCAGTAC
ATCAAGTGTATCATATGCCAAGTACGCCCCCTATTGACGTCAATGACGGTAAATGGCCCGCCTGGCATTA
TGCCCAGTACATGACCTTATGGGACTTTCCTACTTGGCAGTACATCTACGTATTAGTCATCGCTATTACC
ATGGTGATGCGGTTTTGGCAGTACATCAATGGGCGTGGATAGCGGTTTGACTCACGGGGATTTCCAAGTC
TCCACCCCATTGACGTCAATGGGAGTTTGTTTTGGCACCAAAATCAACGGGACTTTCCAAAATGTCGTAA
CAACTCCGCCCCATTGACGCAAATGGGCGGTAGGCGTGTACGGTGGGAGGTCTATATAAGCAGCGCGTTT
TGCCTGTACTGGGTCTCTCTGGTTAGACCAGATCTGAGCCTGGGAGCTCTCTGGCTAACTAGGGAACCCA
CTGCTTAAGCCTCAATAAAGCTTGCCTTGAGTGCTTCAAGTAGTGTGTGCCCGTCTGTTGTGTGACTCTG
GTAACTAGAGATCCCTCAGACCCTTTTAGTCAGTGTGGAAAATCTCTAGCAGTGGCGCCCGAACAGGGAC
TTGAAAGCGAAAGGGAAACCAGAGGAGCTCTCTCGACGCAGGACTCGGCTTGCTGAAGCGCGCACGGCAA
GAGGCGAGGGGCGGCGACTGGTGAGTACGCCAAAAATTTTGACTAGCGGAGGCTAGAAGGAGAGAGATGG
GTGCGAGAGCGTCAGTATTAAGCGGGGGAGAATTAGATCGCGATGGGAAAAAATTCGGTTAAGGCCAGGG
GGAAAGAAAAAATATAAATTAAAACATATAGTATGGGCAAGCAGGGAGCTAGAACGATTCGCAGTTAATC
CTGGCCTGTTAGAAACATCAGAAGGCTGTAGACAAATACTGGGACAGCTACAACCATCCCTTCAGACAGG
ATCAGAAGAACTTAGATCATTATATAATACAGTAGCAACCCTCTATTGTGTGCATCAAAGGATAGAGATA
AAAGACACCAAGGAAGCTTTAGACAAGATAGAGGAAGAGCAAAACAAAAGTAAGACCACCGCACAGCAAG
CGGCCGCTGATCTTCAGACCTGGAGGAGGAGATATGAGGGACAATTGGAGAAGTGAATTATATAAATATA
AAGTAGTAAAAATTGAACCATTAGGAGTAGCACCCACCAAGGCAAAGAGAAGAGTGGTGCAGAGAGAAAA
AAGAGCAGTGGGAATAGGAGCTTTGTTCCTTGGGTTCTTGGGAGCAGCAGGAAGCACTATGGGCGCAGCG
TCAATGACGCTGACGGTACAGGCCAGACAATTATTGTCTGGTATAGTGCAGCAGCAGAACAATTTGCTGA
GGGCTATTGAGGCGCAACAGCATCTGTTGCAACTCACAGTCTGGGGCATCAAGCAGCTCCAGGCAAGAAT
CCTGGCTGTGGAAAGATACCTAAAGGATCAACAGCTCCTGGGGATTTGGGGTTGCTCTGGAAAACTCATT
TGCACCACTGCTGTGCCTTGGAATGCTAGTTGGAGTAATAAATCTCTGGAACAGATTTGGAATCACACGA
CCTGGATGGAGTGGGACAGAGAAATTAACAATTACACAAGCTTAATACACTCCTTAATTGAAGAATCGCA
AAACCAGCAAGAAAAGAATGAACAAGAATTATTGGAATTAGATAAATGGGCAAGTTTGTGGAATTGGTTT
AACATAACAAATTGGCTGTGGTATATAAAATTATTCATAATGATAGTAGGAGGCTTGGTAGGTTTAAGAA
TAGTTTTTGCTGTACTTTCTATAGTGAATAGAGTTAGGCAGGGATATTCACCATTATCGTTTCAGACCCA
CCTCCCAACCCCGAGGGGACCCGACAGGCCCGAAGGAATAGAAGAAGAAGGTGGAGAGAGAGACAGAGAC
AGATCCATTCGATTAGTGAACGGATCGGCACTGCGTGCGCCAATTCTGCAGACAAATGGCAGTATTCATC
CACAATTTTAAAAGAAAAGGGGGGATTGGGGGGTACAGTGCAGGGGAAAGAATAGTAGACATAATAGCAA
CAGACATACAAACTAAAGAATTACAAAAACAAATTACAAAAATTCAAAATTTTCGGGTTTATTACAGGGA
CAGCAGAGATCCAGTTTGGTTAATTAAGGTACCGATCAGTGTGAGGGAGTGTAAAGCTGGTTTGGCTCCG
GTGCCCGTCAGTGGGCAGAGCGCACATCGCCCACAGTCCCCGAGAAGTTGGGGGGAGGGGTCGGCAATTG
AACCGGTGCCTAGAGAAGGTGGCGCGGGGTAAACTGGGAAAGTGATGTCGTGTACTGGCTCCGCCTTTTT
CCCGAGGGTGGGGGAGAACCGTATATAAGTGCAGTAGTCGCCGTGAACGTTCTTTTTCGCAACGGGTTTG
CCGCCAGAACACAGGTAAGTGCCGTGTGTGGTTCCCGCGGGCCTGGCCTCTTTACGGGTTATGGCCCTTG
CGTGCCTTGAATTACTTCCACCTGGCTGCAGTACGTGATTCTTGATCCCGAGCTTCGGGTTGGAAGTGGG
TGGGAGAGTTCGAGGCCTTGCGCTTAAGGAGCCCCTTCGCCTCGTGCTTGAGTTGAGGCCTGGCCTGGGC
GCTGGGGCCGCCGCGTGCGAATCTGGTGGCACCTTCGCGCCTGTCTCGCTGCTTTCGATAAGTCTCTAGC
CATTTAAAATTTTTGATGACCTGCTGCGACGCTTTTTTTCTGGCAAGATAGTCTTGTAAATGCGGGCCAA
GATCTGCACACTGGTATTTCGGTTTTTGGGGCCGCGGGCGGCGACGGGGCCCGTGCGTCCCAGCGCACAT
GTTCGGCGAGGCGGGGCCTGCGAGCGCGGCCACCGAGAATCGGACGGGGGTAGTCTCAAGCTGGCCGGCC
TGCTCTGGTGCCTGGCCTCGCGCCGCCGTGTATCGCCCCGCCCTGGGCGGCAAGGCTGGCCCGGTCGGCA
CCAGTTGCGTGAGCGGAAAGATGGCCGCTTCCCGGCCCTGCTGCAGGGAGCTCAAAATGGAGGACGCGGC
GCTCGGGAGAGCGGGCGGGTGAGTCACCCACACAAAGGAAAAGGGCCTTTCCGTCCTCAGCCGTCGCTTC
ATGTGACTCCACGGAGTACCGGGCGCCGTCCAGGCACCTCGATTAGTTCTCGAGCTTTTGGAGTACGTCG
TCTTTAGGTTGGGGGGAGGGGTTTTATGCGATGGAGTTTCCCCACACTGAGTGGGTGGAGACTGAAGTTA
GGCCAGCTTGGCACTTGATGTAATTCTCCTTGGAATTTGCCCTTTTTGAGTTTGGATCTTGGTTCATTCT
CAAGCCTCAGACAGTGGTTCAAAGTTTTTTTCTTCCATTTCAGGTGTCGTGACTAACTCGAACGCTAGCT
GTGCGATCGTTTATGGTGAGCAAGGGCGAGGCAGTGATCAAGGAGTTCATGCGGTTCAAGGTGCACATGG
AGGGCTCCATGAACGGCCACGAGTTCGAGATCGAGGGCGAGGGCGAGGGCCGCCCCTACGAGGGCACCCA
GACCGCCAAGCTGAAGGTGACCAAGGGTGGCCCCCTGCCCTTCTCCTGGGACATCCTGTCCCCTCAGTTC
ATGTACGGCTCCAGGGCCTTCACCAAGCACCCCGCCGACATCCCCGACTACTATAAGCAGTCCTTCCCCG
AGGGCTTCAAGTGGGAGCGCGTGATGAACTTCGAGGACGGCGGCGCCGTGACCGTGACCCAGGACACCTC
CCTGGAGGACGGCACCCTGATCTACAAGGTGAAGCTCCGCGGCACCAACTTCCCTCCTGACGGCCCCGTA
ATGCAGAAGAAGACAATGGGCTGGGAAGCGTCCACCGAGCGGTTGTACCCCGAGGACGGCGTGCTGAAGG
GCGACATTAAGATGGCCCTGCGCCTGAAGGACGGCGGCCGCTACCTGGCGGACTTCAAGACCACCTACAA
GGCCAAGAAGCCCGTGCAGATGCCCGGCGCCTACAACGTCGACCGCAAGTTGGACATCACCTCCCACAAC
GAGGACTACACCGTGGTGGAACAGTACGAACGCTCCGAGGGCCGCCACTCCACCGGCGGCATGGACGAGC
TGTACAAGGAGCAGCTCGAGAGTATAATCAACTTTGAAAAACTGTAATGACGTACGGCTAAGCCTCGACT
AGGGATAACAGGGTAATTGTTTGAATGAGGCTTCAGTACTTTACAGAATCGTTGCCTGCACATCTTGGAA
ACACTTGCTGGGATTACTTCTTCAGGTTAACCCAACAGAAGGCTCGAGAAGGTATATTGCTGTTGACAGT
GAGCGCCACCAATAAATTACAGTCTTATAGTGAAGCCACAGATGTATAAGACTGTAATTTATTGGTGTTG
CCTACTGCCTCGGAATTCAAGGGGCTACTTTAGGAGCAATTATCTTGTTTACTAAAACTGAATACCTTGC
TATCTCTTTGATACATTTTTACAAAGCTGAATTAAAATGGTATAAATTAAATCACTTTTTTCAATTCTAC
CAAACGTTGTTTGTTTGGGGTTGAATTACTCTACATGTTTAAGGGTTCCGGTTCCACTAGGTACAATTCG
ATATCAAGCTTATCGATAATCAACCTCTGGATTACAAAATTTGTGAAAGATTGACTGGTATTCTTAACTA
TGTTGCTCCTTTTACGCTATGTGGATACGCTGCTTTAATGCCTTTGTATCATGCTATTGCTTCCCGTATG
GCTTTCATTTTCTCCTCCTTGTATAAATCCTGGTTGCTGTCTCTTTATGAGGAGTTGTGGCCCGTTGTCA
GGCAACGTGGCGTGGTGTGCACTGTGTTTGCTGACGCAACCCCCACTGGTTGGGGCATTGCCACCACCTG
TCAGCTCCTTTCCGGGACTTTCGCTTTCCCCCTCCCTATTGCCACGGCGGAACTCATCGCCGCCTGCCTT
GCCCGCTGCTGGACAGGGGCTCGGCTGTTGGGCACTGACAATTCCGTGGTGTTGTCGGGGAAATCATCGT
CCTTTCCTTGGCTGCTCGCCTGTGTTGCCACCTGGATTCTGCGCGGGACGTCCTTCTGCTACGTCCCTTC
GGCCCTCAATCCAGCGGACCTTCCTTCCCGCGGCCTGCTGCCGGCTCTGCGGCCTCTTCCGCGTCTTCGC
CTTCGCCCTCAGACGAGTCGGATCTCCCTTTGGGCCGCCTCCCCGCGTCGACTTTAAGACCAATGACTTA
CAAGGCAGCTGTAGATCTTAGCCACTTTTTAAAAGAAAAGGGGGGACTGGAAGGGCTAATTCACTCCCAA
CGAAGACAAGATCTGCTTTTTGCTTGTACTGGGTCTCTCTGGTTAGACCAGATCTGAGCCTGGGAGCTCT
CTGGCTAACTAGGGAACCCACTGCTTAAGCCTCAATAAAGCTTGCCTTGAGTGCTTCAAGTAGTGTGTGC
CCGTCTGTTGTGTGACTCTGGTAACTAGAGATCCCTCAGACCCTTTTAGTCAGTGTGGAAAATCTCTAGC
AGGGCCCGGCGAAACCCGCTGATCAGCCTCGACTGTGCCTTCTAGTTGCCAGCCATCTGTTGTTTGCCCC
TCCCCCGTGCCTTCCTTGACCCTGGAAGGTGCCACTCCCACTGTCCTTTCCTAATAAAATGAGGAAATTG
CATCGCATTGTCTGAGTAGGTGTCATTCTATTCTGGGGGGTGGGGTGGGGCAGGACAGCAAGGGGGAGGA
TTGGGAAGACAATAGCAGGCATGCTGGGGATGCGGTGGGCTCTATGGCTTCTGAGGCGGAAAGAACCAGC
TGGGGCTCTAGGGGGTATCCCC
[124 nt withheld, positions 5833-5956]
C
[91 nt withheld, positions 5958-6048]
A
[49 nt withheld, positions 6050-6098]
CCTTTGACGTTGGAGTCCACGTTCTTT
[37 nt withheld, positions 6126-6162]
ACCCTATCTCGGTCTATTCTTTTGATTTATAAGGGATTTTGCCGATTTCGGCCTATTGGTTAAAAAATGA
GCTGATTTAACAAAAATTTAACGCGAATTAATTCTGTGGAATGTGTGTCAGTTAGGGTGTGGAAAGTCCC
CAGGCTCCCCAGCAGGCAGAAGTATGCAAAGCATGCATCTCAATTAGTCAGCAACCAGGTGTGGAAAGTC
CCCAGGCTCCCCAGCAGGCAGAAGTATGCAAAGCATGCATCTCAATTAGTCAGCAACCATAGTCCCGCCC
CTAACTCCGCCCATCCCGCCCCTAACTCCGCCCAGTTCCGCCCATTCTCCGCCCCATGGCTGACTAATTT
TTTTTATTTATGCAGAGGCCGAGGCCGCCTCTGCCTCTGAGCTATTCCAGAAGTAGTGAGGAGGCTTTTT
TGGAGGCCTAGGCTTTTGCAAAAAGCTCCCGGGAGCTTGTATATCCATTTTCGGATCTGATCAGCACGTG
TTGACAATTAATCATCGGCATAGTATATCGGCATAGTATAATACGACAAGGTGAGGAACTAAACCATGGC
CAAGTTGACCAGTGCCGTTCCGGTGCTCACCGCGCGCGACGTCGCCGGAGCGGTCGAGTTCTGGACCGAC
CGGCTCGGGTTCTCCCGGGACTTCGTGGAGGACGACTTCGCCGGTGTGGTCCGGGACGACGTGACCCTGT
TCATCAGCGCGGTCCAGGACCAGGTGGTGCCGGACAACACCCTGGCCTGGGTGTGGGTGCGCGGCCTGGA
CGAGCTGTACGCCGAGTGGTCGGAGGTCGTGTCCACGAACTTCCGGGACGCCTCCGGGCCGGCCATGACC
GAGATCGGCGAGCAGCCGTGGGGGCGGGAGTTCGCCCTGCGCGACCCGGCCGGCAACTGCGTGCACTTCG
TGGCCGAGGAGCAGGACTGACACGTGCTACGAGATTTCGATTCCACCGCCGCCTTCTATGAAAGGTTGGG
CTTCGGAATCGTTTTCCGGGACGCCGGCTGGATGATCCTCCAGCGCGGGGATCTCATGCTGGAGTTCTTC
GCCCACCCCAACTTGTTTATTGCAGCTTATAATGGTTACAAATAAAGCAATAGCATCACAAATTTCACAA
ATAAAGCATTTTTTTCACTGCATTCTAGTTGTGGTTTGTCCAAACTCATCAATGTATCTTATCATGTCTG
TATACCGTCGACCTCTAGCTAGAGCTTGGCGTAATCATGGTCATAGCTGTTTCCTGTGTGAAATTGTTAT
CCGCTCACAATTCCACACAACATACGAGCCGGAAGCATAAAGTGTAAAGCCTGGGGTGCCTAATGAGTGA
GCTAACTCACATTAATTGCGTTGCGCTCACTGCCCGCTTTCCAGTCGGGAAACCTGTCGTGCCAGCTGCA
TTAATGAATCGGCCAACGCGCGGGGAGAGGCGGTTTGCGTATTGGGCGCTCTTCCGCTTCCTCGCTCACT
GACTCGCTGCGCTCGGTCGTTCGGCTGCGGCGAGCGGTATCAGCTCACTCAAAGGCGGTAATACGGTTAT
CCACAGAATCAGGGGATAACGCAGGAAAGAACATGTGAGCAAAAGGCCAGCAAAAGGCCAGGAACCGTAA
AAAGGCCGCGTTGCTGGCGTTTTTCCATAGGCTCCGCCCCCCTGACGAGCATCACAAAAATCGACGCTCA
AGTCAGAGGTGGCGAAACCCGACAGGACTATAAAGATACCAGGCGTTTCCCCCTGGAAGCTCCCTCGTGC
GCTCTCCTGTTCCGACCCTGCCGCTTACCGGATACCTGTCCGCCTTTCTCCCTTCGGGAAGCGTGGCGCT
TTCTCATAGCTCACGCTGTAGGTATCTCAGTTCGGTGTAGGTCGTTCGCTCCAAGCTGGGCTGTGTGCAC
GAACCCCCCGTTCAGCCCGACCGCTGCGCCTTATCCGGTAACTATCGTCTTGAGTCCAACCCGGTAAGAC
ACGACTTATCGCCACTGGCAGCAGCCACTGGTAACAGGATTAGCAGAGCGAGGTATGTAGGCGGTGCTAC
AGAGTTCTTGAAGTGGTGGCCTAACTACGGCTACACTAGAAGAACAGTATTTGGTATCTGCGCTCTGCTG
AAGCCAGTTACCTTCGGAAAAAGAGTTGGTAGCTCTTGATCCGGCAAACAAACCACCGCTGGTAGCGGTG
GTTTTTTTGTTTGCAAGCAGCAGATTACGCGCAGAAAAAAAGGATCTCAAGAAGATCCTTTGATCTTTTC
TACGGGGTCTGACGCTCAGTGGAACGAAAACTCACGTTAAGGGATTTTGGTCATGAGATTATCAAAAAGG
ATCTTCACCTAGATCCTTTTAAATTAAAAATGAAGTTTTAAATCAATCTAAAGTATATATGAGTAAACTT
GGTCTGACAGTTACCAATGCTTAATCAGTGAGGCACCTATCTCAGCGATCTGTCTATTTCGTTCATCCAT
AGTTGCCTGACTCCCCGTCGTGTAGATAACTACGATACGGGAGGGCTTACCATCTGGCCCCAGTGCTGCA
ATGATACCGCGAGACCCACGCTCACCGGCTCCAGATTTATCAGCAATAAACCAGCCAGCCGGAAGGGCCG
AGCGCAGAAGTGGTCCTGCAACTTTATCCGCCTCCATCCAGTCTATTAATTGTTGCCGGGAAGCTAGAGT
AAGTAGTTCGCCAGTTAATAGTTTGCGCAACGTTGTTGCCATTGCTACAGGCATCGTGGTGTCACGCTCG
TCGTTTGGTATGGCTTCATTCAGCTCCGGTTCCCAACGATCAAGGCGAGTTACATGATCCCCCATGTTGT
GCAAAAAAGCGGTTAGCTCCTTCGGTCCTCCGATCGTTGTCAGAAGTAAGTTGGCCGCAGTGTTATCACT
CATGGTTATGGCAGCACTGCATAATTCTCTTACTGTCATGCCATCCGTAAGATGCTTTTCTGTGACTGGT
GAGTACTCAACCAAGTCATTCTGAGAATAGTGTATGCGGCGACCGAGTTGCTCTTGCCCGGCGTCAATAC
GGGATAATACCGCGCCACATAGCAGAACTTTAAAAGTGCTCATCATTGGAAAACGTTCTTCGGGGCGAAA
ACTCTCAAGGATCTTACCGCTGTTGAGATCCAGTTCGATGTAACCCACTCGTGCACCCAACTGATCTTCA
GCATCTTTTACTTTCACCAGCGTTTCTGGGTGAGCAAAAACAGGAAGGCAAAATGCCGCAAAAAAGGGAA
TAAGGGCGACACGGAAATGTTGAATACTCATACTCTTCCTTTTTCAATATTATTGAAGCATTTATCAGGG
TTATTGTCTCATGAGCGGATACATATTTGAATGTATTTAGAAAAATAAACAAATAGGGGTTCCGCGCACA
TTTCCCCGAAAAGTGCCACCTGACGTCGACGGATCGGGAGATCTCCCGATCCCCTATGGTGCACTCTCAG
TACAATCTGCTCTGATGCCGCATAGTTAAGCCAGTATCTGCTCCCTGCTTGTGTGTTGGAGGTCGCTGAG
TAGTGCGCGAGCAAAATTTAAGCTACAACAAGGCAAGGCTTGACCGACAATTGCATGAAGAATCTGCTTA
GGGTTAGGCGTTTTGCGCTGCTTCGCGATGTACGGGCCAGATATACGCGTTGACATTGATTATTGACTAG
TTATTAATAGTAATCAATTACGGGGTCATTAGTTCATAGCCCATATATGGAGTTCCGCGTTACATAACTT
ACGGTAAATGGCCCGCCTGGCTGACCGCCCAACGACCCCCGCCCATTGACGTCAATAATGACGTATGTTC
CCATAGTA
Features (pLannotate 1.2.2; 33 found; start..end, strand, type, name):
    214..413     +  promoter       CMV promoter: human cytomegalovirus (CMV) immediate early promoter
    431..611     +  LTR            5' LTR (truncated): truncated 5' long terminal repeat (LTR) from HIV-1
    658..783     +  misc_feature   HIV-1 Ψ: packaging signal of human immunodeficiency virus type 1
    767..1130    +  CDS            HIV-1 gag (fragment): gag protein from human immunodeficiency virus 1; gag
   1276..1509    +  misc_feature   RRE: The Rev response element (RRE) of HIV-1 allows for Rev-dependent mRNA export from the nucleus to the cytoplasm.
   1886..1986    +  CDS            Rev (fragment): human immunodeficiency virus 1 (HIV-1) Rev protein; rev; enhances nuclear export of unspliced and incompletely spliced viral mRNAs
   2036..2153    +  misc_feature   cPPT/CTS: central polypurine tract and central termination sequence of HIV-1
   2234..3412    +  promoter       EF-1α promoter: strong constitutive promoter for human elongation factor EF-1α
   3443..4138    +  CDS            mScarlet: mScarlet is a basic (constitutively fluorescent) red fluorescent protein published in 2016, derived from synthetic construct. It has moderate acid sensitivity.
   4151..4174    +  CDS            OVA peptide: antigenic CD8+ T cell epitope from chicken ovalbumin
   4221..4314    +  ncRNA          5' miR-30a: sequence upstream of the 71-nt precursor of the human miR-30a microRNA (Zeng et al., 2002) miRNA
   4426..4538    +  ncRNA          3' miR-30a: sequence downstream of the 71-nt precursor of the human miR-30a microRNA (Zeng et al., 2002) miRNA
   4615..4638    +  misc_feature   MCS (fragment): pBluescript multiple cloning site
   4638..5226    +  misc_feature   WPRE: woodchuck hepatitis virus posttranscriptional regulatory element
   5277..5296    +  misc_feature   cPPT/CTS (fragment): central polypurine tract and central termination sequence of HIV-1
   5298..5531    +  LTR            3' LTR (ΔU3): self-inactivating 3' long terminal repeat (LTR) from HIV-1
   5563..5787    +  polyA_signal   bGH poly(A) signal: bovine growth hormone polyadenylation signal
   5791..5812    +  promoter       SV40 promoter (fragment): SV40 enhancer and early promoter
   5833..6261    +  rep_origin     f1 ori (sequence partly withheld): f1 bacteriophage origin of replication; arrow indicates direction of (+) strand synthesis
   6275..6604    +  promoter       SV40 promoter: SV40 enhancer and early promoter
   6652..6699    +  promoter       EM7 promoter: synthetic bacterial promoter&nbsp
   6718..7092    +  CDS            BleoR: antibiotic-binding protein; Sh ble from Streptoalloteichus hindustanus; confers resistance to bleomycin, phleomycin, and Zeocin™
   7102..7227    +  CDS            ble (fragment): BLE_KLEPN - Experimental evidence at protein level: Swiss-Prot protein existence level 1. Binding protein with a strong affinity to the bleomycin family of antibiotics. Binds to CL990; an antimitotic-antibiotic compound. From Klebsiella pneumoniae.
   7222..7343    +  polyA_signal   SV40 poly(A) signal: SV40 polyadenylation signal
   7416..7432    -  protein_bind   lac operator: The lac repressor binds to the lac operator to inhibit transcription in E. coli. This inhibition can be relieved by adding lactose or isopropyl-β-D-thiogalactopyranoside (IPTG). lac repressor encoded by lacI
   7440..7470    -  promoter       lac promoter: promoter for the E. coli lac operon
   7485..7506    -  protein_bind   CAP binding site: CAP binding activates transcription in the presence of cAMP. E. coli catabolite activator protein
   7519..7611    -  CDS            lacI (fragment): lac repressor; lacI; The lac repressor binds to the lac operator to inhibit transcription in E. coli. This inhibition can be relieved by adding lactose or isopropyl-β-D-thiogalactopyranoside (IPTG).
   7794..8382    -  rep_origin     ori: high-copy-number ColE1/pMB1/pBR322/pUC origin of replication
   8553..9413    -  CDS            AmpR: β-lactamase; bla; confers resistance to ampicillin, carbenicillin, and related antibiotics
   9414..9518    -  promoter       AmpR promoter: bla
   9577..9629    -  misc_feature   bom (fragment): basis of mobility region from pBR322
   9784..213     +  enhancer       CMV enhancer (across the origin): human cytomegalovirus immediate early enhancer
