[The description below was written by a language model from this plasmid's Addgene catalogue record and pLannotate feature annotations shown in this document.]
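Description:
medSIIN is a third-generation-style, self-inactivating HIV-1 lentiviral transfer plasmid of about 9.95 kb built on the pLenti Trono backbone. It delivers an Apc-targeting shRNA together with a fluorescently tagged model neoantigen. In bacteria it is maintained through a high-copy ColE1/pUC-type origin and selected with ampicillin (AmpR); an f1 origin is also present. Outside the viral genome, the backbone carries an SV40/EM7-driven BleoR cassette with an SV40 poly(A) signal, which could confer bleomycin/Zeocin resistance, although the record does not describe its use. Viral genomic RNA is transcribed from a CMV enhancer/promoter fused to a truncated 5' LTR. It contains the Ψ packaging signal with a gag fragment, the RRE for Rev-dependent nuclear export, the cPPT/CTS, a WPRE to boost transcript expression, and a ΔU3 3' LTR followed by a bGH poly(A) signal.

The payload is a single EF-1α promoter-driven transcript. It encodes the red fluorescent protein mScarlet, followed closely by the chicken ovalbumin CD8+ T-cell epitope SIINFEKL. Downstream lie 5' and 3' miR-30a flanking sequences that frame the shApc hairpin. The hairpin itself is not annotated in the feature table but is listed in the catalogue, which notes that the miR-30 shApc element derives from an earlier plasmid. One Pol II transcript therefore couples Apc knockdown to antigen expression and a visible marker of transduced cells.

The plasmid belongs to a series of shApc lentiviruses that express SIINFEKL at different levels, and its name suggests the intermediate level. The record does not state which sequence feature sets that level. The associated study used these vectors to examine how neoantigen expression level affects T-cell priming and immune escape in colorectal cancer.
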