Addgene plasmid #185664: medSIIN
Purpose: shApc-expressing lentiviruses with varius levels of expression of SIINFEKL
Depositing lab: Tyler Jacks. Depositing organization: Massachusetts Institute of Technology. Publication: Low neoantigen expression and poor T-cell priming underlie early immune escape in colorectal cancer. Westcott PMK, Sacks NJ, Schenkel JM, Ely ZA, Smith O, Hauck H, Jaeger AM, Zhang D, Backlund CM, Beytagh MC, Patten JJ, Elbashir R, Eng G, Irvine DJ, Yilmaz OH, Jacks T. Nat Cancer. 2021 Oct;2(10):1071-1085. doi: 10.1038/s43018-021-00247-z. Epub 2021 Sep 30. PubMed 34738089.
Backbone
  Vector backbone: pLenti Trono
  Vector type: Lentiviral
Growth in bacteria
  Bacterial resistance: Ampicillin, 100 μg/mL
  Growth temperature: 37°C
  Growth strain: NEB Stable
  Copy number: High Copy
Gene/Insert 1
  Gene/Insert name: mScarlet
  Species: Synthetic
  Promoter: Ef1a
  Cloning method: Gibson Cloning
  Sequencing primers: 5′ N/A; 3′ N/A
Gene/Insert 2
  Gene/Insert name: miR-30a
  Promoter: Ef1a
  Cloning method: Gibson Cloning
  Sequencing primers: 5′ N/A; 3′ N/A
Gene/Insert 3
  Gene/Insert name: shApc
  Promoter: Ef1a
  Cloning method: Gibson Cloning
  Sequencing primers: 5′ N/A; 3′ N/A
Resource information
  A portion of this plasmid was derived from a plasmid made by: Luke Dow mir30 shAPC.
Terms and licenses: Academic/Nonprofit Terms; Industry Terms: Not Available to Industry
How to cite: medSIIN was a gift from Tyler Jacks (Addgene plasmid # 185664 ; http://n2t.net/addgene:185664 ; RRID:Addgene_185664)
